Addgene plasmid #247569: pHR_PGK_ CSPG5 Neuroglycan 12960 VLVH synNotch
Purpose: Expresses a synNotch receptor binding to CSPG5 Neuroglycan
Depositing lab: Wendell Lim. Depositing organization: University of California, San Francisco (UCSF). Publication: Programming tissue-sensing T cells that deliver therapies to the brain. Simic MS, Watchmaker PB, Gupta S, Wang Y, Sagan SA, Duecker J, Shepherd C, Diebold D, Pineo-Cavanaugh P, Haegelin J, Zhu R, Ng B, Yu W, Tonai Y, Cardarelli L, Reddy NR, Sidhu SS, Troyanskaya O, Hauser SL, Wilson MR, Zamvil SS, Okada H, Lim WA. Science. 2024 Dec 6;386(6726):eadl4237. doi: 10.1126/science.adl4237. Epub 2024 Dec 6. PubMed 39636984.
Backbone
  Vector backbone: pHR
  Vector type: Mammalian Expression, Lentiviral
Growth in bacteria
  Bacterial resistance: Ampicillin, 100 μg/mL
  Growth temperature: 37°C
  Growth strain: NEB Stable
  Copy number: High Copy
Gene/Insert
  Gene/Insert name: Expresses a synNotch receptor binding to CSPG5 Neuoglycan
  Species: H. sapiens (human), Synthetic
Resource information
  A portion of this plasmid was derived from a plasmid made by: Wendell Lim (pHR backbone and PGK promoter, Addgene #79120); University of Toronto (Neuroglycan 12960 binder).
Terms and licenses: Academic/Nonprofit Terms; Industry Terms: Not Available to Industry
How to cite: pHR_PGK_ CSPG5 Neuroglycan 12960 VLVH synNotch was a gift from Wendell Lim (Addgene plasmid # 247569 ; http://n2t.net/addgene:247569 ; RRID:Addgene_247569)
