[The description below was written by a language model from this plasmid's Addgene catalogue record and pLannotate feature annotations shown in this document.]
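Description:
pHR_PGK_ CSPG5 Neuroglycan 12960 VLVH synNotch is an 11.5 kb lentiviral transfer plasmid built on the pHR backbone for expressing a synthetic Notch (synNotch) receptor in mammalian cells. It is maintained in E. coli through a high-copy ColE1/pUC-type origin and an ampicillin resistance gene. The backbone also retains non-functional remnants of older vectors, including an SV40 promoter followed by gpt fragments and SV40 intron/polyadenylation sequences, plus fragments of rop, bom and the tetracycline resistance gene. The viral elements are those of an HIV-1-derived self-inactivating vector: a truncated 5' LTR, the Ψ packaging signal with a partial gag sequence, the Rev response element for Rev-dependent export of genomic RNA, a cPPT/CTS, a WPRE downstream of the payload to enhance transcript expression, and a ΔU3 3' LTR that disables LTR promoter activity after integration.

The payload is driven by a mouse PGK promoter, giving constitutive expression. The annotated open reading frame runs from an immunoglobulin kappa light-chain variable region to a heavy-chain variable region, consistent with the "VLVH" single-chain binder (clone 12960) directed against CSPG5/neuroglycan. This is followed by a fragment of mouse Notch1 and a fragment of yeast GAL4. In the synNotch design, antigen engagement triggers cleavage within the Notch core, releasing the intracellular transcription factor to activate a separately supplied GAL4-responsive reporter or therapeutic gene. About 250 nt between the GAL4 fragment and the downstream cloning sites are unannotated, and the record does not identify any activation domain, signal peptide or epitope tag. The associated publication concerns programming T cells to sense brain tissue and deliver therapies locally, which fits the use of this receptor as a CSPG5-sensing module.
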