Features (pLannotate 1.2.2; 36 found; start..end, strand, type, name):
     78..178     -  CDS            Rev (fragment): human immunodeficiency virus 1 (HIV-1) Rev protein; rev; enhances nuclear export of unspliced and incompletely spliced viral mRNAs
    555..788     -  misc_feature   RRE: The Rev response element (RRE) of HIV-1 allows for Rev-dependent mRNA export from the nucleus to the cytoplasm.
    963..1301    -  CDS            HIV-1 gag (fragment): gag protein from human immunodeficiency virus 1; gag
   1285..1410    -  misc_feature   HIV-1 Ψ: packaging signal of human immunodeficiency virus type 1
   1457..1714    -  LTR            5' LTR (truncated): truncated 5' long terminal repeat (LTR) from HIV-1
   1762..2091    -  CDS            nef (fragment): NEF_HV1BR - Experimental evidence at protein level: Swiss-Prot protein existence level 1. Extracellular Nef protein targets CD4(+) T-lymphocytes for apoptosis by interacting with CXCR4 surface receptors (PubMed:14990729). From Human immunodeficiency virus type 1 group M subtype B (isolate BRU/LAI) (HIV-1).
   2258..2392    -  polyA_signal   SV40 poly(A) signal: SV40 polyadenylation signal
   2415..2498    -  CDS            large T antigen (fragment): large T antigen from SV40 (simian virus 40)
   2817..2837    -  CDS            SV40 NLS: nuclear localization signal of SV40 (simian virus 40) large T antigen
   2967..3032    -  intron         small t intron: SV40 (simian virus 40) small t antigen intron
   3034..3108    -  CDS            small t antigen (fragment): SV40 (simian virus 40) small t antigen
   3112..3417    -  CDS            frsA (fragment): FRSA_ECOLI - Also known as yafA. Experimental evidence at protein level: Swiss-Prot protein existence level 1. Catalyzes the hydrolysis of esters (PubMed:15808744). Displays esterase activity toward pNP-butyrate (PubMed:15808744). May stimulate mixed-acid fermentation by acting as a fermentation/respiration switch that down-regulates respiration and up- regulates fermentation rates (PubMed:15169777). From Escherichia coli (strain K12).
   3512..3847    -  CDS            gpt (fragment): XGPT_ECOLI - Also known as gpp, gxu. Experimental evidence at protein level: Swiss-Prot protein existence level 1. Purine salvage pathway enzyme that catalyzes the transfer of the ribosyl-5-phosphate group from 5-phospho-alpha-D-ribose 1- diphosphate (PRPP) to the N9 position of the 6-oxopurines guanine and xanthine to form the corresponding ribonucleotides GMP (guanosine 5'- monophosphate) and XMP (xanthosine 5'-monophosphate), with the release of PPi. To a lesser extent, also acts on hypoxanthine (PubMed:9100006, PubMed:3886014). Does not ribophosphorylate adenine (PubMed:3886014). From Esch
   3847..3966    -  CDS            gpt (fragment): XGPT_ECOLI - Also known as gpp, gxu. Experimental evidence at protein level: Swiss-Prot protein existence level 1. Purine salvage pathway enzyme that catalyzes the transfer of the ribosyl-5-phosphate group from 5-phospho-alpha-D-ribose 1- diphosphate (PRPP) to the N9 position of the 6-oxopurines guanine and xanthine to form the corresponding ribonucleotides GMP (guanosine 5'- monophosphate) and XMP (xanthosine 5'-monophosphate), with the release of PPi. To a lesser extent, also acts on hypoxanthine (PubMed:9100006, PubMed:3886014). Does not ribophosphorylate adenine (PubMed:3886014). From Esch
   4166..4495    -  promoter       SV40 promoter: SV40 enhancer and early promoter
   4502..4558    -  CDS            lacI (fragment): lac repressor; lacI; The lac repressor binds to the lac operator to inhibit transcription in E. coli. This inhibition can be relieved by adding lactose or isopropyl-β-D-thiogalactopyranoside (IPTG).
   4741..5329    -  rep_origin     ori: high-copy-number ColE1/pMB1/pBR322/pUC origin of replication
   5500..6360    -  CDS            AmpR: β-lactamase; bla; confers resistance to ampicillin, carbenicillin, and related antibiotics
   6361..6465    -  promoter       AmpR promoter: bla
   6560..6595    +  CDS            rop (fragment): Rop protein, which maintains plasmids at low copy number; rop
   6697..6745    +  misc_feature   bom (fragment): basis of mobility region from pBR322
   6746..7025    -  CDS            TcR (fragment): tetracycline efflux protein; tet; confers resistance to tetracycline
   7253..7271    +  promoter       SP6 promoter: promoter for bacteriophage SP6 RNA polymerase
   7296..7529    -  LTR            3' LTR (ΔU3): self-inactivating 3' long terminal repeat (LTR) from HIV-1
   7531..7599    -  CDS            nef (fragment): NEF_HV1Z2 - Experimental evidence at protein level: Swiss-Prot protein existence level 1. Extracellular Nef protein targets CD4(+) T-lymphocytes for apoptosis by interacting with CXCR4 surface receptors. From Human immunodeficiency virus type 1 group M subtype D (isolate Z2/CDC-Z34) (HIV-1).
   7616..7638    -  misc_feature   MCS (fragment): pBluescript multiple cloning site
   7639..8227    -  misc_feature   WPRE: woodchuck hepatitis virus posttranscriptional regulatory element
   8227..8245    -  misc_feature   MCS (fragment): pBluescript multiple cloning site
   8246..8276    -  misc_feature   MCS (fragment): pUC18/19 multiple cloning site
   8532..8972    -  CDS            GAL4 (fragment): GAL4_YEAST - Experimental evidence at protein level: Swiss-Prot protein existence level 1. This protein is a positive regulator for the gene expression of the galactose-induced genes such as GAL1, GAL2, GAL7, GAL10, and MEL1 which code for the enzymes used to convert galactose to glucose. It recognizes a 17 base pair sequence in (5'-CGGRNNRCYNYNCNCCG-3') the upstream activating sequence (UAS-G) of these genes. From Saccharomyces cerevisiae (strain ATCC 204508 / S288c) (Baker's yeast).
   8973..9950    -  CDS            Notch1 (fragment): NOTC1_MOUSE - Also known as Motch From Mus musculus (Mouse).
   9951..10334   -  CDS            HVM22_MOUSE: Experimental evidence at protein level: Swiss-Prot protein existence level 1. From Mus musculus (Mouse).
  10431..10799   -  CDS            IGKV1-39: KV139_HUMAN - Experimental evidence at protein level: Swiss-Prot protein existence level 1. V region of the variable domain of immunoglobulin light chains that participates in the antigen recognition (PubMed:24600447). Immunoglobulins, also known as antibodies, are membrane-bound or secreted glycoproteins produced by B lymphocytes. In the recognition phase of humoral immunity, the membrane-bound immunoglobulins serve as receptors which, upon binding of a specific antigen, trigger the clonal expansion and differentiation of B lymphocytes into immunoglobulins- secreting plasma cells. Secreted im
  10853..11352   -  promoter       PGK promoter: mouse phosphoglycerate kinase 1 promoter
  11353..11375   +  misc_feature   MCS (fragment): pBluescript multiple cloning site
  11412..41      -  misc_feature   cPPT/CTS (across the origin): central polypurine tract and central termination sequence of HIV-1
>Addgene plasmid #247569 | pHR_PGK_ CSPG5 Neuroglycan 12960 VLVH synNotch | addgene full sequence | sequence record 491669 | Addgene NGS Result
CCCCTGCACTGTACCCCCCAATCCCCCCTTTTCTTTTAAAATTGTGGATGAATACTGCCATTTGGCGATA
CCGTCGAGATCCGTTCACTAATCGAATGGATCTGTCTCTGTCTCTCTCTCCACCTTCTTCTTCTATTCCT
TCGGGCCTGTCGGGTCCCCTCGGGGTTGGGAGGTGGGTCTGAAACGATAATGGTGAATATCCCTGCCTAA
CTCTATTCACTATAGAAAGTACAGCAAAAACTATTCTTAAACCTACCAAGCCTCCTACTATCATTATGAA
TAATTTTATATACCACAGCCAATTTGTTATGTTAAACCAATTCCACAAACTTGCCCATTTATCTAATTCC
AATAATTCTTGTTCATTCTTTTCTTGCTGGTTTTGCGATTCTTCAATTAAGGAGTGTATTAAGCTTGTGT
AATTGTTAATTTCTCTGTCCCACTCCATCCAGGTCGTGTGATTCCAAATCTGTTCCAGAGATTTATTACT
CCAACTAGCATTCCAAGGCACAGCAGTGGTGCAAATGAGTTTTCCAGAGCAACCCCAAATCCCCAGGAGC
TGTTGATCCTTTAGGTATCTTTCCACAGCCAGGATTCTTGCCTGGAGCTGCTTGATGCCCCAGACTGTGA
GTTGCAACAGATGCTGTTGCGCCTCAATAGCCCTCAGCAAATTGTTCTGCTGCTGCACTATACCAGACAA
TAATTGTCTGGCCTGTACCGTCAGCGTCATTGACGCTGCGCCCATAGTGCTTCCTGCTGCTCCCAAGAAC
CCAAGGAACAAAGCTCCTATTCCCACTGCTCTTTTTTCTCTCTGCACCACTCTTCTCTTTGCCTTGGTGG
GTGCTACTCCTAATGGTTCAATTTTTACTACTTTATATTTATATAATTCACTTCTCCAATTGTCCCTCAT
ATCTCCTCCTCCAGGTCTGAAGATCAGCGGCCGGCCGCTTGCTGTGCGGTGGTCTTACTTTTGTTTTGCT
CTTCCTCTATCTTGTCTAAAGCTTCCTTGGTGTCTTTTATCTCTATCCTTTGATGCACACAATAGAGGGT
TGCTACTGTATTATATAATGATCTAAGTTCTTCTGATCCTGTCTGAAGGGATGGTTGTAGCTGTCCCAGT
ATTTGTCTACAGCCTTCTGATGTTTCTAACAGGCCAGGATTAACTGCGAATCGTTCTAGCTCCCTGCTTG
CCCATACTATATGTTTTAATTTATATTTTTTCTTTCCCCCTGGCCTTAACCGAATTTTTTCCCATCGCGA
TCTAATTCTCCCCCGCTTAATACTGACGCTCTCGCACCCATCTCTCTCCTTCTAGCCTCCGCTAGTCAAA
ATTTTTGGCGTACTCACCAGTCGCCGCCCCTCGCCTCTTGCCGTGCGCGCTTCAGCAAGCCGAGTCCTGC
GTCGAGAGAGCTCCTCTGGTTTCCCTTTCGCTTTCAAGTCCCTGTTCGGGCGCCACTGCTAGAGATTTTC
CACACTGACTAAAAGGGTCTGAGGGATCTCTAGTTACCAGAGTCACACAACAGACGGGCACACACTACTT
GAAGCACTCAAGGCAAGCTTTATTGAGGCTTAAGCAGTGGGTTCCCTAGTTAGCCAGAGAGCTCCCAGGC
TCAGATCTGGTCTAACCAGAGAGACCCAGTACAGGCAAAAAGCAGCTGCTTATATGCAGGATCTGAGGGC
TCGCCACTCCCCAGTCCCGCCCAGGCCACGCCTCCCTGGAAAGTCCCCAGCGGAAAGTCCCTTGTAGCAA
GCTCGATATCAGCAGTTCTTGAAGTACTCCGGATGCAGCTCTCGGGCCACGTGATGAAATGCTAGGCGGC
TGTCAAACCTCCACTCTAACACTTCTCTCTCCGGGTCATCCATCCCATGCAGGCTCACAGGGTGTAACAA
GCTGGTGTTCTCTCCTTTATTGGCCTCTTCTACCTTATCTGGCTCAACTGGTACTAGCTTGTAGCACCAT
CCAAAGGTCAGTGGATATCTGACCCCTGGCCCTGGTGTGTAGTTCTGCTAATCAGGGAAGTAGCCTTGTG
TGTGGTAGATCCACAGATCAAGGATATCTTGTCTTCTTTGGGAGTGAATTAGCCCTTCCAACTACTAAGT
TTGTAGTACATATTTAACAAATACAATTTCTTTAAAATGAAAATAATTCAGAGGAATCACAGGTTTAGAG
TAAATGAAACCACAGGTAATTGGCAGTGGTAATAGGGTATGGGGTGGGAAGTTTGGGATGATTTTGGTTA
GCTTGAGTTATCCAGTTGATCCAGACATGATAAGATACATTGATGAGTTTGGACAAACCACAACTAGAAT
GCAGTGAAAAAAATGCTTTATTTGTGAAATTTGTGATGCTATTGCTTTATTTGTAACCATTATAAGCTGC
AATAAACAAGTTAACAACAACAATTGCATTCATTTTATGTTTCAGGTTCAGGGGGAGGTGTGGGAGGTTT
TTTAAAGCAAGTAAAACCTCTACAAATGTGGTATGGCTGATTATGATCTCTAGTCAAGGCACTATACATC
AAATATTCCTTATTAACCCCTTTACAAATTAAAAAGCTAAAGGTACACAATTTTTGAGCATAGTTATTAA
TAGCAGACACTCTATGCCTGTGTGGAGTAAGAAAAAACAGTATGTTATGATTATAACTGTTATGCCTACT
TATAAAGGTTACAGAATATTTTTCCATAATTTTCTTGTATAGCAGTGCAGCTTTTTCCTTTGTGGTGTAA
ATAGCAAAGCAAGCAAGAGTTCTATTACTAAACACAGCATGACTCAAAAAACTTAGCAATTCTGAAGGAA
AGTCCTTGGGGTCTTCTACCTTTCTCTTCTTTTTTGGAGGAGTAGAATGTTGAGAGTCAGCAGTAGCCTC
ATCATCACTAGATGGCATTTCTTCTGAGCAAAACAGGTTTTCCTCATTAAAGGCATTCCACCACTGCTCC
CATTCATCAGTTCCATAGGTTGGAATCTAAAATACACAAACAATTAGAATCAGTAGTTTAACACATTATA
CACTTAAAAATTTTATATTTACCTTAGAGCTTTAAATCTCTGTAGGTAGTTTGTCCAATTATGTCACACC
ACAGAAGTAAGGTTCCTTCACAAAGATCCGGGGCCCACTCATAAATCCAGTTGCCGCCACGGTAGCCAAT
CACCGTATCGTATAAATCATCGTCGGTACGTTCGGCATCGCTCATCACAATACGTGCCTGGACGTCGAGG
ATTTCGCGTGGGTCAATGCCGCGCCAGATCCACATCAGACGGTTAATCATGCGATACCAGTGAGGGATGG
TTTTACCATCAAGGGCCGACTGCACAGGCGGTTGTGCGCCGTGATTAAAGCGGCGGACTAGCGTCGAGGT
TTCAGGATGTTTAAAGCGGGGTTTGAACAGGGTTTCGCTCAGGTTTGCCTGTGTCATGGATGCAGCCTCC
AGAATACTTACTGGAAACTATTGTAACCCGCCTGAAGTTAAAAAGAACAACGCCCGGCAGTGCCAGGCGT
TGAAAAGATTAGCGACCGGAGATTGGCGGGACGAATACGACGCCCATATCCCACGGCTGTTCAATCCAGG
TATCTTGCGGGATATCAACAACATAGTCATCAACCAGCGGACGACCAGCCGGTTTTGCGAAGATGGTGAC
AAAGTGCGCTTTTGGATACATTTCACGAATCGCAACCGCAGTACCACCGGTATCCACCAGGTCATCAATA
ACGATGAAGCCTTCGCCATCGCCTTCTGCGCGTTTCAGCACTTTAAGCTCGCGCTGGTTGTCGTGATCGT
AGCTGGAAATACAAACGGTATCGACATGACGAATACCCAGTTCACGCGCCAGTAACGCACCCGGTACAGA
CCGCCACGGCTTACGGCAATAATGCCTTTCCATTGTTCAGAAGGCATCAGTCGGCTTGCGAGTTTACGTG
CATGGATCTGCAACATGTCCCAGGTGACGATGTATTTTTCGCTCATGTGAAGTGTCCCAGCCTGTTTATC
TACGGCTTAAAAAGTGTTCGAGGGGAAAATAGGTTGCGCGAGATTATAGAGATCTGGCGCACTAAAAACC
AGTATTTCACATGAGTCCGCGTCTTTTTACGCACTGCCTCTCCCTGACGCGGGATAAAGTGGTATTCTCA
AACATATCTCGCAAGCCTGTCTTGTGTCCAAGCTTTTTGCAAAAGCCTAGGCCTCCAAAAAAGCCTCCTC
ACTACTTCTGGAATAGCTCAGAGGCCGAGGCGGCCTCGGCCTCTGCATAAATAAAAAAAATTAGTCAGCC
ATGGGGCGGAGAATGGGCGGAACTGGGCGGAGTTAGGGGCGGGATGGGCGGAGTTAGGGGCGGGACTATG
GTTGCTGACTAATTGAGATGCATGCTTTGCATACTTCTGCCTGCTGGGGAGCCTGGGGACTTTCCACACC
TGGTTGCTGACTAATTGAGATGCATGCTTTGCATACTTCTGCCTGCTGGGGAGCCTGGGGACTTTCCACA
CCCTAACTGACACACATTCCACAGCTGCATTAATGAATCGGCCAACGCGCGGGGAGAGGCGGTTTGCGTA
TTGGGCGCTCTTCCGCTTCCTCGCTCACTGACTCGCTGCGCTCGGTCGTTCGGCTGCGGCGAGCGGTATC
AGCTCACTCAAAGGCGGTAATACGGTTATCCACAGAATCAGGGGATAACGCAGGAAAGAACATGTGAGCA
AAAGGCCAGCAAAAGGCCAGGAACCGTAAAAAGGCCGCGTTGCTGGCGTTTTTCCATAGGCTCCGCCCCC
CTGACGAGCATCACAAAAATCGACGCTCAAGTCAGAGGTGGCGAAACCCGACAGGACTATAAAGATACCA
GGCGTTTCCCCCTGGAAGCTCCCTCGTGCGCTCTCCTGTTCCGACCCTGCCGCTTACCGGATACCTGTCC
GCCTTTCTCCCTTCGGGAAGCGTGGCGCTTTCTCATAGCTCACGCTGTAGGTATCTCAGTTCGGTGTAGG
TCGTTCGCTCCAAGCTGGGCTGTGTGCACGAACCCCCCGTTCAGCCCGACCGCTGCGCCTTATCCGGTAA
CTATCGTCTTGAGTCCAACCCGGTAAGACACGACTTATCGCCACTGGCAGCAGCCACTGGTAACAGGATT
AGCAGAGCGAGGTATGTAGGCGGTGCTACAGAGTTCTTGAAGTGGTGGCCTAACTACGGCTACACTAGAA
GAACAGTATTTGGTATCTGCGCTCTGCTGAAGCCAGTTACCTTCGGAAAAAGAGTTGGTAGCTCTTGATC
CGGCAAACAAACCACCGCTGGTAGCGGTGGTTTTTTTGTTTGCAAGCAGCAGATTACGCGCAGAAAAAAA
GGATCTCAAGAAGATCCTTTGATCTTTTCTACGGGGTCTGACGCTCAGTGGAACGAAAACTCACGTTAAG
GGATTTTGGTCATGAGATTATCAAAAAGGATCTTCACCTAGATCCTTTTAAATTAAAAATGAAGTTTTAA
ATCAATCTAAAGTATATATGAGTAAACTTGGTCTGACAGTTACCAATGCTTAATCAGTGAGGCACCTATC
TCAGCGATCTGTCTATTTCGTTCATCCATAGTTGCCTGACTCCCCGTCGTGTAGATAACTACGATACGGG
AGGGCTTACCATCTGGCCCCAGTGCTGCAATGATACCGCGAGACCCACGCTCACCGGCTCCAGATTTATC
AGCAATAAACCAGCCAGCCGGAAGGGCCGAGCGCAGAAGTGGTCCTGCAACTTTATCCGCCTCCATCCAG
TCTATTAATTGTTGCCGGGAAGCTAGAGTAAGTAGTTCGCCAGTTAATAGTTTGCGCAACGTTGTTGCCA
TTGCTACAGGCATCGTGGTGTCACGCTCGTCGTTTGGTATGGCTTCATTCAGCTCCGGTTCCCAACGATC
AAGGCGAGTTACATGATCCCCCATGTTGTGCAAAAAAGCGGTTAGCTCCTTCGGTCCTCCGATCGTTGTC
AGAAGTAAGTTGGCCGCAGTGTTATCACTCATGGTTATGGCAGCACTGCATAATTCTCTTACTGTCATGC
CATCCGTAAGATGCTTTTCTGTGACTGGTGAGTACTCAACCAAGTCATTCTGAGAATAGTGTATGCGGCG
ACCGAGTTGCTCTTGCCCGGCGTCAATACGGGATAATACCGCGCCACATAGCAGAACTTTAAAAGTGCTC
ATCATTGGAAAACGTTCTTCGGGGCGAAAACTCTCAAGGATCTTACCGCTGTTGAGATCCAGTTCGATGT
AACCCACTCGTGCACCCAACTGATCTTCAGCATCTTTTACTTTCACCAGCGTTTCTGGGTGAGCAAAAAC
AGGAAGGCAAAATGCCGCAAAAAAGGGAATAAGGGCGACACGGAAATGTTGAATACTCATACTCTTCCTT
TTTCAATATTATTGAAGCATTTATCAGGGTTATTGTCTCATGAGCGGATACATATTTGAATGTATTTAGA
AAAATAAACAAATAGGGGTTCCGCGCACATTTCCCCGAAAAGTGCCACCTGACGTCTAAGAAACCATTAT
TATCATGACATTAACCTATAAAAATAGGCGTATCACGAGGCCCTTTCGTCTCGCGCGTTTCGGTGATGAC
GGTGAAAACCTCTGACACATGCAGCTCCCGGAGACGGTCACAGCTTGTCTGTAAGCGGATGCCGGGAGCA
GACAAGCCCGTCAGGGCGCGTCAGCGGGTGTTGGCGGGTGTCGGGGCTGGCTTAACTATGCGGCATCAGA
GCAGATTGTACTGAGAGTGCACCATTCGACGCTCTCCCTTATGCGACTCCTGCATTAGGAAGCAGCCCAG
TAGTAGGTTGAGGCCGTTGAGCACCGCCGCCGCAAGGAATGGTGCATGCAAGGAGATGGCGCCCAACAGT
CCCCCGGCCACGGGGCCTGCCACCATACCCACGCCGAAACAAGCGCTCATGAGCCCGAAGTGGCGAGCCC
GATCTTCCCCATCGGTGATGTCGGCGATATAGGCGCCAGCAACCGCACCTGTGGCGCCGGTGATGCCGGC
CACGATGCGTCCGGCGTAGAGGATCTGGCTAGCGATGACCCTGCTGATTGGTTCGCTGACCATTTCCGGG
TGCGGGACGGCGTTACCAGAAACTCAGAAGGTTCGTCCAACCAAACCGACTCTGACGGCAGTTTACGAGA
GAGATGATAGGGTCTGCTTCAGTAAGCCAGATGCTACACAATTAGGCTTGTACATATTGTCGTTAGAACG
CGGCTACAATTAATACATAACCTTATGTATCATACACATACGATTTAGGTGACACTATAGAATACACGGA
ATTAATTCTAGATGCTGCTAGAGATTTTCCACACTGACTAAAAGGGTCTGAGGGATCTCTAGTTACCAGA
GTCACACAACAGACGGGCACACACTACTTGAAGCACTCAAGGCAAGCTTTATTGAGGCTTAAGCAGTGGG
TTCCCTAGTTAGCCAGAGAGCTCCCAGGCTCAGATCTGGTCTAACCAGAGAGACCCAGTACAAGCAAAAA
GCAGATCTTGTCTTCGTTGGGAGTGAATTAGCCCTTCCAGTCCCCCCTTTTCTTTTAAAAAGTGGCTAAG
ATCTACAGCTGCCTTGTAAGTCATTGGTCTTAAAGGTACCGAGCTCGAATTAATTCCCTCGAGGTCGACG
GTATCGATGCGGGGAGGCGGCCCAAAGGGAGATCCGACTCGTCTGAGGGCGAAGGCGAAGACGCGGAAGA
GGCCGCAGAGCCGGCAGCAGGCCGCGGGAAGGAAGGTCCGCTGGATTGAGGGCCGAAGGGACGTAGCAGA
AGGACGTCCCGCGCAGAATCCAGGTGGCAACACAGGCGAGCAGCCAAGGAAAGGACGATGATTTCCCCGA
CAACACCACGGAATTGTCAGTGCCCAACAGCCGAGCCCCTGTCCAGCAGCGGGCAAGGCAGGCGGCGATG
AGTTCCGCCGTGGCAATAGGGAGGGGGAAAGCGAAAGTCCCGGAAAGGAGCTGACAGGTGGTGGCAATGC
CCCAACCAGTGGGGGTTGCGTCAGCAAACACAGTGCACACCACGCCACGTTGCCTGACAACGGGCCACAA
CTCCTCATAAAGAGACAGCAACCAGGATTTATACAAGGAGGAGAAAATGAAAGCCATACGGGAAGCAATA
GCATGATACAAAGGCATTAAAGCAGCGTATCCACATAGCGTAAAAGGAGCAACATAGTTAAGAATACCAG
TCAATCTTTCACAAATTTTGTAATCCAGAGGTTGATTATCGATAAGCTTGATATCAAGCTTGCATGCCTG
CAGGTCGACTCTAGAGTCGCGGCCTCAGTCAGTCACGCATGTTGCAGGTGGGAGTTGCGGCCGCAAGTCA
AGGATCTCATGATCCGAGCATGTCCAGGTCAAAGTCATCCAGTGCATCTGATCCCAACATGTCGAGATCG
AAATCGTCCAGAGCGTCAGATCCCAGCATGTCCAGATCAAAATCATCCAGGGCGTCGCTGCCCAGCATAT
CCAGGTCGAAGTCGTCCAGGGCATCAGATCCGCCAGAGCCTCCGCTTCCGCCTGCAGCAGCAGACACTGT
CAGCTGCCGCTGGCCCTTGTTGCTGCTTTCCTCGCTGCTGCTGGTGGCGCTGATTCTGTGCTGCCGCAGG
GTCAGGGGCATGTCGGTTTCCACGCTGGCCAGTCTGTCGGTCACGGCGTCCTTGTTCACGTTGTCCTGCA
CGAACAGGCCGGTCAGCAGGGCCTTGATGTCCTGCAGGCTGTCCATCTTCAGGATCATGTCCAGGTCCTC
GCGTGGGAAGATCAGCAGAAACAGCTGTTCCAGTCTTTCCAGCCGGCTTTCCACCTCGGTCAGGTGGGCT
CTGGTCAGGGGGCTTCTCTTGGTCTTGGGGCTGTACCGGCACTCCCAGTTGTTCTTCAGGCACTTGGCGC
ACTTGGGCTTTTCTTTGCTGCACTTCAGTTTCTTCAGCCGGCAGATGTCACAGGCCTGCTCGATGCTGCT
CAGCAGCTTCATCCGCCGGCGCTTGCGGGACAGCAGCACCCCACAGCCCACAAAGAACAGGAGCACGAAG
GCGGCCGCTGCCACGTACATGAGGTGCAGCTGCGAGGGCAGCGGAGGCTCCACCGGCTCACTCTTCACGG
CCTCAATCTTGTAAGGAATATTGAGGCTGCCAAGTGACGCAAGAGCACCTAGGAAGGCAGCCACATCGGT
GGCACTCTGGAAGCACTGCGAGGATGACTGCACACATTGCCGGTTGTCGATCTCCAGGTAGACAATGGAG
CCACGGATGTCCATGGGGTCCAGCTCCCTGCGCTGGCGCCCACCACTGGTACCAGGAAGCAGTGAAGAGG
TGGCCCAACCCACTGTAGAGCGCTTGATTGGGTGCTTGCGCAGCTCTTCCTCGTGGCCATAGTACGGGAA
GATCATCTGCTGGCCTTGCGCATCACGCTTGAAGACCACGTTGGTGTGCAGCACGTGGCTGAGCTCCCGC
AGAAAGTGGAAGGAGTTGTTCCGTAGCTGGTCGGGTGGAAGCAGCACCACCAGCACCAGGGTGCCGGCTG
CCAGCCGCTCGGGTACATGCTCAGCACAGTCTAGGCCATCCCACTCACATTCGGCACTGTTACAGCCCTG
GTCGCAGTGGCCATCACTGAAGTGGTCCTTGCAGTACTGGTCATACAGGGGGTTGCACTGTCCCTCGGTG
AGCTGGCAGTCGAAGCCATCAAAGAGGCAGCCGGCCGAGTTGCACTGGCTGTCACAGTGGCCGTCGCTAA
AATACTTCCAGCACTGTAGAGACTGCGTGCAGTTCTTCCAGGGGTCATTGAAGTTGAGGGAGCAGTCGCC
ACCATCCCAGCCACATGCGTGATTATTACACTGCAGGTTGCAGACCTTATTGCCTGCATCCACCTGGCAC
TCAGGCAGCTCACAGGCCTCCTCAATCTGCGGTGGGGGAATGTCGCGCCCAGCGCCACCTGTGAAGCTGT
AGTCCAGGATCGAGGAGACGGTGACCAGGGTTCCTTGACCCCAGTAGTCAAAAGCAGCAGAGAAGTAGTA
GTAACTCCAGTACCAGTAGTCGTAGAAGTAGCGAGCACAATAATAGACGGCAGTGTCCTCAGCTCTTAAG
CTGTTCATTTGTAGGTAGGCTGTGTTTTTGGATGTGTCTGCGCTTATAGTGAAACGGCCCTTGACGCTAT
CGGCATAAGCAGTAGCGCCTCCAGAAGCGTAAATATATGCAACCCATTCCAGGCCCTTACCCGGGGCCTG
ACGCACCCAGTGGATCGAATAAGCAGCGATATCGAAGCCAGAAGCTGCACAGGACAAACGGAGTGAGCCC
CCTGGCTGCACCAGGCCACCGCCAGACTCCACCAGCTGAACCTCGGCACCACTGCTACTGCCACCACTAC
TACCACTAGCGGCAGTAGTACCTTTGATCTCCACCTTGGTACCCTGTCCGAACGTGATCAGAGAATGCGG
GAAAGATTGCTGACAGTAATAAGTTGCGAAGTCTTCCGGCTGCAGACTGCTGATGGTCAGAGTGAAATCC
GTCCCGGAACGGCTACCAGAGAAGCGAGAAGGGACTCCAGAGTAGAGATCGGATGCCGAGTAAATCAGAA
GCTTCGGAGCTTTTCCTGGTTTCTGTTGATACCAGGCTACAGCGCTGGACACGGACTGACTGGCACGGCA
GGTGATGGTGACCCTATCGCCCACAGAGGCGGACAGGGAGCTCGGGGACTGGGTCATCTGGATATCCAGA
TCCTCTTCGCTGATAAGTTTTTGTTCAGGCCTTGCAGCGTGCAGCAGCAGCGCGAGTGGGAGCAACAGTG
CCGTCACGGGCAACGCCATGGTGGCGGCGATCCACTGTCCACCTGCCTTGCTCCACTTGACGCGTGAGAA
TTCGAAAGGCCCGGAGATGAGGAAGAGGAGAACAGCGCGGCAGACGTGCGCTTTTGAAGCGTGCAGAATG
CCGGGCCTCCGGAGGACCTTCGGGCGCCCGCCCCGCCCCTGAGCCCGCCCCTGAGCCCGCCCCCGGACCC
ACCCCTTCCCAGCCTCTGAGCCCAGAAAGCGAAGGAGCAAAGCTGCTATTGGCCGCTGCCCCAAAGGCCT
ACCCGCTTCCATTGCTCAGCGGTGCTGTCCATCTGCACGAGACTAGTGAGACGTGCTACTTCCATTTGTC
ACGTCCTGCACGACGCGAGCTGCGGGGCGGGGGGGAACTTCCTGACTAGGGGAGGAGTAGAAGGTGGCGC
GAAGGGGCCACCAAAGAACGGAGCCGGTTGGCGCCTACCGGTGGATGTGGAATGTGTGCGAGGCCAGAGG
CCACTTGTGTAGCGCCAAGTGCCCAGCGGGGCTGCTAAAGCGCATGCTCCAGACTGCCTTGGGAAAAGCG
CCTCCCCTACCCAATTCGATATCAAGCTTATCGATCCAAACTGGATCTCTGCTGTCCCTGTAATAAACCC
GAAAATTTTGAATTTTTGTAATTTGTTTTTGTAATTCTTTAGTTTGTATGTCTGTTGCTATTATGTCTAC
TATTCTTT
